Addgene plasmid #99339: GST-BRDCH2 (1079-1317)
Purpose: Bacterial expression of mouse CBP BRDCH2 domains as a GST fusion
Depositing lab: Peter Wright. Depositing organization: Scripps California (The Scripps Research Institute). Publication: The CH2 domain of CBP/p300 is a novel zinc finger. Park S, Martinez-Yamout MA, Dyson HJ, Wright PE. FEBS Lett. 2013 Aug 19;587(16):2506-11. doi: 10.1016/j.febslet.2013.06.051. Epub 2013 Jul 4. PubMed 23831576.
Backbone
  Vector backbone: pGEX4T2
  Backbone manufacturer: NEB
  Backbone size w/o insert (bp): 4970
  Total vector size (bp): 5693
  Vector type: Bacterial Expression
Growth in bacteria
  Bacterial resistance: Ampicillin, 100 μg/mL
  Growth temperature: 37°C
  Growth strain: DH5alpha
  Copy number: Low Copy
Gene/Insert
  Gene/Insert name: mouse CBP BRDCH2 (1079-1317) (alt name: crebbp)
  Species: M. musculus (mouse)
  Insert size (bp): 723
  Entrez Gene: Crebbp (a.k.a. CBP, CBP/p300, KAT3A, p300/CBP)
  Tag / fusion protein: GST (N terminal on backbone)
  Cloning method: Restriction Enzyme; 5′ cloning site BamHI (not destroyed); 3′ cloning site XhoI (not destroyed)
  Sequencing primers: 5′ pGEX; 3′ pGEX
Terms and licenses: Academic/Nonprofit Terms; Industry Terms: Not Available to Industry
How to cite: GST-BRDCH2 (1079-1317) was a gift from Peter Wright (Addgene plasmid # 99339 ; http://n2t.net/addgene:99339 ; RRID:Addgene_99339)
