[The description below was written by a language model from this plasmid's Addgene catalogue record and pLannotate feature annotations shown in this document.]
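Description:
GST-BRDCH2 (1079-1317) is a bacterial expression plasmid built on the pGEX4T2 backbone for producing a fragment of mouse CREB-binding protein (CBP, gene Crebbp) as an N-terminal glutathione S-transferase fusion in E. coli. The insert, about 723 bp cloned between BamHI and XhoI sites that both remain intact, encodes residues 1079–1317 of CBP, spanning the bromodomain and the adjacent CH2 region. The plasmid replicates from a ColE1/pMB1-type origin and is selected with ampicillin through the β-lactamase gene and its own promoter. The catalogue lists it as low copy, whereas the automated annotation labels the origin generically as high copy. Only short fragments of rop and the bom region are detected.

Expression is driven by the tac promoter, a strong trp/lac hybrid, followed by a lac operator. The plasmid also carries lacI with its promoter, so the encoded lac repressor keeps transcription off until it is relieved by IPTG. Downstream lies the Schistosoma japonicum GST coding sequence, followed after a short linker by the Crebbp fragment in the same orientation. The record does not annotate a protease cleavage site in that linker. A lac promoter/operator/lacZα segment is also annotated as part of the backbone and is not part of the expression cassette. The sequenced record is 5,674 nt, slightly shorter than the 5,693 bp listed in the catalogue.

The GST moiety allows affinity purification on glutathione resin and use in pull-down assays. The construct was deposited with work characterising the CH2 domain of CBP/p300 as a zinc finger, consistent with use in making recombinant protein for structural and biochemical studies.
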