Features (pLannotate 1.2.2; 17 found; start..end, strand, type, name):
      6..594     +  rep_origin     ori: high-copy-number ColE1/pMB1/pBR322/pUC origin of replication
    780..831     -  misc_feature   bom (fragment): basis of mobility region from pBR322
    838..915     +  promoter       lacI promoter: lacI
    916..1998    +  CDS            lacI: lac repressor; lacI; The lac repressor binds to the lac operator to inhibit transcription in E. coli. This inhibition can be relieved by adding lactose or isopropyl-β-D-thiogalactopyranoside (IPTG).
   2011..2032    +  protein_bind   CAP binding site: CAP binding activates transcription in the presence of cAMP. E. coli catabolite activator protein
   2047..2077    +  promoter       lac promoter: promoter for the E. coli lac operon
   2085..2101    +  protein_bind   lac operator: The lac repressor binds to the lac operator to inhibit transcription in E. coli. This inhibition can be relieved by adding lactose or isopropyl-β-D-thiogalactopyranoside (IPTG). lac repressor encoded by lacI
   2121..2294    +  CDS            lacZα: LacZα fragment of β-galactosidase; lacZ fragment
   2558..2674    -  CDS            yciV (fragment): RNAAM_ECOLI - Also known as trpH From Escherichia coli (strain K12).
   2750..2778    +  promoter       tac promoter: strong E. coli promoter; hybrid between the trp and lac UV5 promoters
   2786..2802    +  protein_bind   lac operator: The lac repressor binds to the lac operator to inhibit transcription in E. coli. This inhibition can be relieved by adding lactose or isopropyl-β-D-thiogalactopyranoside (IPTG). lac repressor encoded by lacI
   2825..3478    +  CDS            GST26_SCHJA: Experimental evidence at protein level: Swiss-Prot protein existence level 1. GST isoenzymes appear to play a central role in the parasite detoxification system. Other functions are also suspected including a role in increasing the solubility of haematin in the parasite gut. From Schistosoma japonicum (Blood fluke).
   3503..4246    +  CDS            Crebbp (fragment): CBP_MOUSE - Also known as Cbp. Experimental evidence at protein level: Swiss-Prot protein existence level 1. Acetylates histones, giving a specific tag for transcriptional activation (By similarity). Also acetylates non-histone proteins, like DDX21, FBL, IRF2, MAFG, NCOA3, POLR1E/PAF53 and FOXO1 (PubMed:10207073, PubMed:11701890, PubMed:16287980, PubMed:15220471). Binds specifically to phosphorylated CREB and enhances its transcriptional activity toward cAMP-responsive genes (By similarity). Acts as a coactivator of ALX1 (By similarity). Acts as a circadian transcriptional coactivator which en
   4258..4297    +  CDS            rop (fragment): Rop protein, which maintains plasmids at low copy number; rop
   4399..4439    +  misc_feature   bom (fragment): basis of mobility region from pBR322
   4544..4648    +  promoter       AmpR promoter: bla
   4649..5509    +  CDS            AmpR: β-lactamase; bla; confers resistance to ampicillin, carbenicillin, and related antibiotics
>Addgene plasmid #99339 | GST-BRDCH2 (1079-1317) | addgene full sequence | sequence record 193356 | Addgene NGS Result
TCTTCTTGAGATCCTTTTTTTCTGCGCGTAATCTGCTGCTTGCAAACAAAAAAACCACCGCTACCAGCGG
TGGTTTGTTTGCCGGATCAAGAGCTACCAACTCTTTTTCCGAAGGTAACTGGCTTCAGCAGAGCGCAGAT
ACCAAATACTGTCCTTCTAGTGTAGCCGTAGTTAGGCCACCACTTCAAGAACTCTGTAGCACCGCCTACA
TACCTCGCTCTGCTAATCCTGTTACCAGTGGCTGCTGCCAGTGGCGATAAGTCGTGTCTTACCGGGTTGG
ACTCAAGACGATAGTTACCGGATAAGGCGCAGCGGTCGGGCTGAACGGGGGGTTCGTGCACACAGCCCAG
CTTGGAGCGAACGACCTACACCGAACTGAGATACCTACAGCGTGAGCTATGAGAAAGCGCCACGCTTCCC
GAAGGGAGAAAGGCGGACAGGTATCCGGTAAGCGGCAGGGTCGGAACAGGAGAGCGCACGAGGGAGCTTC
CAGGGGGAAACGCCTGGTATCTTTATAGTCCTGTCGGGTTTCGCCACCTCTGACTTGAGCGTCGATTTTT
GTGATGCTCGTCAGGGGGGCGGAGCCTATGGAAAAACGCCAGCAACGCGGCCTTTTTACGGTTCCTGGCC
TTTTGCTGGCCTTTTGCTCACATGTTCTTTCCTGCGTTATCCCCTGATTCTGTGGATAACCGTATTACCG
CCTTTGAGTGAGCTGATACCGCTCGCCGCAGCCGAACGACCGAGCGCAGCGAGTCAGTGAGCGAGGAAGC
GGAAGAGCGCCTGATGCGGTATTTTCTCCTTACGCATCTGTGCGGTATTTCACACCGCATAAATTCCGAC
ACCATCGAATGGCGCAAAACCTTTCGCGGTATGGCATGATAGCGCCCGGAAGAGAGTCAATTCAGGGTGG
TGAATGTGAAACCAGTAACGTTATACGATGTCGCAGAGTATGCCGGTGTCTCTTATCAGACCGTTTCCCG
CGTGGTGAACCAGGCCAGCCACGTTTCTGCGAAAACGCGGGAAAAAGTGGAAGCGGCGATGGCGGAGCTG
AATTACATTCCCAACCGCGTGGCACAACAACTGGCGGGCAAACAGTCGTTGCTGATTGGCGTTGCCACCT
CCAGTCTGGCCCTGCACGCGCCGTCGCAAATTGTCGCGGCGATTAAATCTCGCGCCGATCAACTGGGTGC
CAGCGTGGTGGTGTCGATGGTAGAACGAAGCGGCGTCGAAGCCTGTAAAGCGGCGGTGCACAATCTTCTC
GCGCAACGCGTCAGTGGGCTGATCATTAACTATCCGCTGGATGACCAGGATGCCATTGCTGTGGAAGCTG
CCTGCACTAATGTTCCGGCGTTATTTCTTGATGTCTCTGACCAGACACCCATCAACAGTATTATTTTCTC
CCATGAAGACGGTACGCGACTGGGCGTGGAGCATCTGGTCGCATTGGGTCACCAGCAAATCGCGCTGTTA
GCGGGCCCATTAAGTTCTGTCTCGGCGCGTCTGCGTCTGGCTGGCTGGCATAAATATCTCACTCGCAATC
AAATTCAGCCGATAGCGGAACGGGAAGGCGACTGGAGTGCCATGTCCGGTTTTCAACAAACCATGCAAAT
GCTGAATGAGGGCATCGTTCCCACTGCGATGCTGGTTGCCAACGATCAGATGGCGCTGGGCGCAATGCGC
GCCATTACCGAGTCCGGGCTGCGCGTTGGTGCGGATATCTCGGTAGTGGGATACGACGATACCGAAGACA
GCTCATGTTATATCCCGCCGTTAACCACCATCAAACAGGATTTTCGCCTGCTGGGGCAAACCAGCGTGGA
CCGCTTGCTGCAACTCTCTCAGGGCCAGGCGGTGAAGGGCAATCAGCTGTTGCCCGTCTCACTGGTGAAA
AGAAAAACCACCCTGGCGCCCAATACGCAAACCGCCTCTCCCCGCGCGTTGGCCGATTCATTAATGCAGC
TGGCACGACAGGTTTCCCGACTGGAAAGCGGGCAGTGAGCGCAACGCAATTAATGTAAGTTAGCTCACTC
ATTAGGCACCCCAGGCTTTACACTTTATGCTTCCGGCTCGTATGTTGTGTGGAATTGTGAGCGGATAACA
ATTTCACACAGGAAACAGCTATGACCATGATTACGGATTCACTGGCCGTCGTTTTACAACGTCGTGACTG
GGAAAACCCTGGCGTTACCCAACTTAATCGCCTTGCAGCACATCCCCCTTTCGCCAGCTGGCGTAATAGC
GAAGAGGCCCGCACCGATCGCCCTTCCCAACAGTTGCGCAGCCTGAATGGCGAATGGCGCTTTGCCTGGT
TTCCGGCACCAGAAGCGGTGCCGGAAAGCTGGCTGGAGTGCGATCTTCCTGAGGCCGATACTGTCGTCGT
CCCCTCAAACTGGCAGATGCACGGTTACGATGCGCCCATCTACACCAACGTGACCTATCCCATTACGGTC
AATCCGCCGTTTGTTCCCACGGAGAATCCGACGGGTTGTTACTCGCTCACATTTAATGTTGATGAAAGCT
GGCTACAGGAAGGCCAGACGCGAATTATTTTTGATGGCGTTGGAATTAGCTTATCGACTGCACGGTGCAC
CAATGCTTCTGGCGTCAGGCAGCCATCGGAAGCTGTGGTATGGCTGTGCAGGTCGTAAATCACTGCATAA
TTCGTGTCGCTCAAGGCGCACTCCCGTTCTGGATAATGTTTTTTGCGCCGACATCATAACGGTTCTGGCA
AATATTCTGAAATGAGCTGTTGACAATTAATCATCGGCTCGTATAATGTGTGGAATTGTGAGCGGATAAC
AATTTCACACAGGAAACAGTATTCATGTCCCCTATACTAGGTTATTGGAAAATTAAGGGCCTTGTGCAAC
CCACTCGACTTCTTTTGGAATATCTTGAAGAAAAATATGAAGAGCATTTGTATGAGCGCGATGAAGGTGA
TAAATGGCGAAACAAAAAGTTTGAATTGGGTTTGGAGTTTCCCAATCTTCCTTATTATATTGATGGTGAT
GTTAAATTAACACAGTCTATGGCCATCATACGTTATATAGCTGACAAGCACAACATGTTGGGTGGTTGTC
CAAAAGAGCGTGCAGAGATTTCAATGCTTGAAGGAGCGGTTTTGGATATTAGATACGGTGTTTCGAGAAT
TGCATATAGTAAAGACTTTGAAACTCTCAAAGTTGATTTTCTTAGCAAGCTACCTGAAATGCTGAAAATG
TTCGAAGATCGTTTATGTCATAAAACATATTTAAATGGTGATCATGTAACCCATCCTGACTTCATGTTGT
ATGACGCTCTTGATGTTGTTTTATACATGGACCCAATGTGCCTGGATGCGTTCCCAAAATTAGTTTGTTT
TAAAAAACGTATTGAAGCTATCCCACAAATTGATAAGTACTTGAAATCCAGCAAGTATATAGCATGGCCT
TTGCAGGGCTGGCAAGCCACGTTTGGTGGTGGCGACCATCCTCCAAAATCGGATCTGGTTCCGCGTGGAT
CCTCCCAGCCACGCAAAAAAATCTTTAAACCCGAGGAGCTACGCCAGGCACTTATGCCAACTCTAGAAGC
ACTCTATCGACAGGACCCAGAGTCTTTGCCTTTTCGTCAGCCTGTAGATCCTCAGCTCCTAGGAATCCCA
GATTATTTTGATATAGTGAAGAATCCTATGGACCTTTCTACCATCAAACGAAAGCTGGACACAGGGCAAT
ATCAAGAACCCTGGCAGTATGTGGATGATGTCTGGCTTATGTTCAACAATGCGTGGCTATATAATCGTAA
AACGTCCCGTGTATATAAATTTTGCAGTAAACTTGCAGAGGTCTTTGAACAAGAAATTGACCCTGTCATG
CAGTCTCTTGGATATTGCTGTGGACGAAAGTATGAGTTCTCCCCACAGACTTTGTGCTGTTACGGAAAGC
AGCTGTGTACAATTCCTCGTGATGCAGCCTACTACAGCTATCAGAATAGGTATCATTTCTGTGAGAAGTG
TTTCACAGAGATCCAGGGCGAGAATGTGACCCTGGGTGACGACCCTTCCCAACCTCAGACGACAATTTCC
AAGGATCAATTTGAAAAGAAGAAAAATGATACCTTAGATCCTGAACCTTTTGTTGACTGCAAAGAGTGTG
GCCGGAAGATGCATCAGATTTGTGTTCTACACTATGACATCATTTGGCCTTCAGGTTTTGTGTGTGACAA
CTGTTTGAAGAAAACTGGCTAATAGCTCGAGCGGCCGCATCGTGACTGACTGACGATCTGCCTCGCGCGT
TTCGGTGATGACGGTGAAAACCTCTGACACATGCAGCTCCCGGAGACGGTCACAGCTTGTCTGTAAGCGG
ATGCCGGGAGCAGACAAGCCCGTCAGGGCGCGTCAGCGGGTGTTGGCGGGTGTCGGGGCGCAGCCATGAC
CCAGTCACGTAGCGATAGCGGAGTGTATAATTCTTGAAGACGAAAGGGCCTCGTGATACGCCTATTTTTA
TAGGTTAATGTCATGATAATAATGGTTTCTTAGACGTCAGGTGGCACTTTTCGGGGAAATGTGCGCGGAA
CCCCTATTTGTTTATTTTTCTAAATACATTCAAATATGTATCCGCTCATGAGACAATAACCCTGATAAAT
GCTTCAATAATATTGAAAAAGGAAGAGTATGAGTATTCAACATTTCCGTGTCGCCCTTATTCCCTTTTTT
GCGGCATTTTGCCTTCCTGTTTTTGCTCACCCAGAAACGCTGGTGAAAGTAAAAGATGCTGAAGATCAGT
TGGGTGCACGAGTGGGTTACATCGAACTGGATCTCAACAGCGGTAAGATCCTTGAGAGTTTTCGCCCCGA
AGAACGTTTTCCAATGATGAGCACTTTTAAAGTTCTGCTATGTGGCGCGGTATTATCCCGTGTTGACGCC
GGGCAAGAGCAACTCGGTCGCCGCATACACTATTCTCAGAATGACTTGGTTGAGTACTCACCAGTCACAG
AAAAGCATCTTACGGATGGCATGACAGTAAGAGAATTATGCAGTGCTGCCATAACCATGAGTGATAACAC
TGCGGCCAACTTACTTCTGACAACGATCGGAGGACCGAAGGAGCTAACCGCTTTTTTGCACAACATGGGG
GATCATGTAACTCGCCTTGATCGTTGGGAACCGGAGCTGAATGAAGCCATACCAAACGACGAGCGTGACA
CCACGATGCCTGCAGCAATGGCAACAACGTTGCGCAAACTATTAACTGGCGAACTACTTACTCTAGCTTC
CCGGCAACAATTAATAGACTGGATGGAGGCGGATAAAGTTGCAGGACCACTTCTGCGCTCGGCCCTTCCG
GCTGGCTGGTTTATTGCTGATAAATCTGGAGCCGGTGAGCGTGGGTCTCGCGGTATCATTGCAGCACTGG
GGCCAGATGGTAAGCCCTCCCGTATCGTAGTTATCTACACGACGGGGAGTCAGGCAACTATGGATGAACG
AAATAGACAGATCGCTGAGATAGGTGCCTCACTGATTAAGCATTGGTAACTGTCAGACCAAGTTTACTCA
TATATACTTTAGATTGATTTAAAACTTCATTTTTAATTTAAAAGGATCTAGGTGAAGATCCTTTTTGATA
ATCTCATGACCAAAATCCCTTAACGTGAGTTTTCGTTCCACTGAGCGTCAGACCCCGTAGAAAAGATCAA
AGGA
