>Addgene plasmid #99339 | GST-BRDCH2 (1079-1317) | depositor partial sequence | sequence record 181916 | pGEX
TCGGATCTGGTTCCGCGTGGATCCTCCCAGCCACGCAAAAAAATCTTTAAACCCGAGGAGCTACGCCAGG
CACTTATGCCAACTCTAGAAGCACTCTATCGACAGGACCCAGAGTCTTTGCCTTTTCGTCAGCCTGTAGA
TCCTCAGCTCCTAGGAATCCCAGATTATTTTGATATAGTGAAGAATCCTATGGACCTTTCTACCATCAAA
CGAAAGCTGGACACAGGGCAATATCAAGAACCCTGGCAGTATGTGGATGATGTCTGGCTTATGTTCAACA
ATGCGTGGCTATATAATCGTAAAACGTCCCGTGTATATAAATTTTGCAGTAAACTTGCAGAGGTCTTTGA
ACAAGAAATTGACCCTGTCATGCAGTCTCTTGGATATTGCTGTGGACGAAAGTATGAGTTCTCCCCACAG
ACTTTGTGCTGTTACGGAAAGCAGCTGTGTACAATTCCTCGTGATGCAGCCTACTACAGCTATCAGAATA
GGTATCATTTCTGTGAGAAGTGTTTCACAGAGATCCAGGGCGAGAATGTGACCCTGGGTGACGACCCTTC
CCAACCTCAGACGACAATTTCCAAGGATCAATTTGAAAAGAAGAAAAATGATACCTTAGATCCTGAACCT
TTTGTTGACTGCAAAGAGTGTGGCCGGAAGATGCATCAGATTTGTGTTCTACACTATGACATCATTTGGC
CTTCAGGTTTTGTGTGTGACAACTGTTTGAAGAAAACTGGCTAATAGCTCGAGCGGCCGCATCGTGACTG
ACTGACGATC
